>Addgene plasmid #174946 | pMSR:MSMEG_0938:Dendra | addgene full sequence | sequence record 345496 | Addgene NGS Result
GGCCGCGAGCGCCAGCACCGCCGCTCTGTGCGGAGACCTGGGCACCAGCCCCGCCGCCGCCAGGAGCATT
GCCGTTCCCGCCAGAAATCTAGACGGTGACCACAACGCGCCCGCTTTGATCGGGGACGTCGAAATATTGG
ATCGTCGGCACCGTCACGGCCGTGGGAGGCGGCACGATCCGCGACGTGATGATCGGCCGCATCCCCACGG
TGCTGCGCAGTGAGCTCTACGCCATCCCGGCGTTGATCTGTGCGTTCGCACGCACAGGCCCGGTGTGAGA
AGGGTCTCTGACGAGCGGGAGAACTCCCTATCAGTGATAGAGTTTGTCCTCCCTATCAGTGATAGATAGG
CTTAAGGAGTAATACGACTCACTATAGGGAGAAGGAGGCCATTATGACACGTGTGCATCCTGGTGAGGTT
GAACTCGACTTCGCCCGTGAGTGGGTGGAGTTCTACGACCCCGATGACGCGGACCATCTCATCGCGGCGG
ACATGACCTGGCTGCTGTCCCGCTGGACGTGCGTGTTCGGCACCCCGGCGTGCCAGGGCACCGTGGAGGG
CCGCCCCGACGACGGTTGCTGCTCGCACGGCGCGTTCCTGTCCGACGACGACGACCGGGCCCGGCTCGAC
GACGCCGTCAAGCAGCTCACCGACGAGGACTGGCAGTTCCGCGAGAAGGGCCTGGGCAAGAAGGGCTACC
TCGAGGACGACGAGTACGACGGCAAGCCGAACCTGCGTACCCGGAAGTACAAGGGCGCCTGCATCTTTCT
GAACCGCCCCGGCTTCCCGACGGGCATCGGGTGCGCGCTGCACAGCAAGGCGCTCAAGCTCGGTGTCGAG
CCGTGGACCATGAAGCCCGACGTGTGCTGGCAGCTGCCGATCCGGCGCAGCCAGGACTGGGTCGAACGGC
CCGACGGCACGCAGATCCTCAAGACGGTCATCACCGAGTACGACCGCCGCGGGTGGGGCGAGGGCGGTGC
CGACCTGCACTGGTACTGCACGGGCGATCCGAACGCACACGTGGGCAGCCGACCGGTGTGGGAGTCCTAC
GCACCCGAGCTGACCGCCCTGCTGGGCGAGAAGGCCTACGCCGAGCTGGCGGCAATCTGCAAGCGCCGCA
GCCGTTTAGGGCTGGTCGCCGTCCATCCGGCGACGCGACTGGCCGAGAGCGGGACATCCGGCCCGCAGCG
GAAGCTTGGTGCGGCCGCGGGCAACACGCCTGGCATCAATCTGATCAAGGAGGACATGCGTGTCAAGGTG
CATATGGAGGGCAACGTGAACGGTCACGCCTTCGTGATCGAGGGGGAGGGTAAGGGTAAGCCTTACGAAG
GGACCCAGACCGCCAACCTCACCGTCAAGGAGGGCGCCCCTCTCCCATTCTCGTACGATATCCTCACTAC
CGCGGTGCATTACGGGAACCGCGTGTTCACCAAGTACCCCGAGGATATCCCTGACTACTTCAAGCAGAGC
TTCCCGGAGGGATACTCCTGGGAGCGGACGATGACCTTCGAAGACAAGGGTATCTGTACGATCCGCAGCG
ACATCTCGCTGGAAGGGGACTGTTTCTTCCAGAACGTCCGTTTCAAGGGGACCAACTTTCCGCCGAACGG
CCCGGTCATGCAGAAGAAGACCCTCAAGTGGGAGCCGAGCACGGAGAAGCTGCACGTTCGGGACGGCCTC
CTGGTCGGCAACATCAACATGGCGCTGCTGCTGGAAGGCGGCGGCCACTACCTATGCGACTTCAAGACCA
CGTACAAAGCGAAGAAGGTCGTCCAGCTGCCCGACGCGCACTTCGTGGACCACCGCATCGAAATCCTGGG
GAACGATTCGGACTACAACAAGGTCAAGTTGTACGAGCACGCTGTGGCACGCTATAGCCCGCTCCCGTCG
CAGGTCTGGTTCGAAGGCGGCGGCGGGGAGAACCTGTATTTCCAGGACTACAAGGACGACGACGACAAGT
GATTTAAATAACCCCTTGGGGCCTCTAAACGGGTCTTGAGGGGTTTTTTGTTAACTAGCGTACGATCGAA
TTCCTGCAGCTCACGGTAACTGATGCCGTATTTGCAGTACCAGCGTACGGCCCACAGAATGATGTCACGC
TGAAAATGCCGGCCTTTGAATGGGTTCATGTGCAGCTCCATCAGCAAAAGGGGATGATAAGTTTATCACC
ACCGACTATTTGCAACAGTGCCGTTGATCGTGCTATGATCGACTGATGTCATCAGCGGTGGAGTGCAATG
TCGTGCAATACGAATGGCGAAAAGCCGAGCTCATCGGTCAGCTTCTCAACCTTGGGGTTACCCCCGGCGG
TGTGCTGCTGGTCCACAGCTCCTTCCGTAGCGTCCGGCCCCTCGAAGATGGGCCACTTGGACTGATCGAG
GCCCTGCGTGCTACGCTGGGTCCGGGAGGGACGCTCGTCATGCCCTCGTGGTCAGGTCTGGACGACGAGC
CGTTCGATCCTGCCACGTCGCCCGTTACACCGGACCTTGGAGTTGTCTCTGACACATTCTGGCGCCTGCC
AAATGTAAAGCGCAGCGCCCATCCATTTGCCTTTGCGGCAGCGGGGCCACAGGCAGAGCAGATCATCTCT
GATCCATTGCCCCTGCCACCTTACTCGCCTGCAAGCCCGGTCGCCCGTGTCCATGAACTCGATGGGCAGG
TACTTCTCCTCGGCGTGGGACACGATGCCAACACGACGCTGCATCTTGCCGAGTTGATGGCAAAGGTTCC
CTATGGGGTGCCGAGACACTGCACCATTCTTCAGGATGGCAAGTTGGTACGCGTCGATTATCTCGAGAAT
GACCACTGCTGTGAGCGCTTTGCCTTGGCGGACAGGTGGCTCAAGGAGAAGAGCCTTCAGAAGGAAGGTC
CAGTCGGTCATGCCTTTGCTCGGTTGATCCGCTCCCGCGACATTGTGGCGACAGCCCTGGGTCAACTGGG
CCGAGATCCGTTGATCTTCCTGCATCCGCCAGAGGCGGGATGCGAAGAATGCGATGCCGCTCGCCAGTCG
ATTGGCTGAGCTCATGAGCGGAGAACGAGATGACGTTGGAGGGGCAAGGTCGCGCTGATTGCTGGGGCAA
CACGGGGGATCCACTAGTTCCATGAGCGTCAGACCCCGTAGAAAAGATCAAAGGATCTTCTTGAGATCCT
TTTTTTCTGCGCGTAATCTGCTGCTTGCAAACAAAAAAACCACCGCTACCAGCGGTGGTTTGTTTGCCGG
ATCAAGAGCTACCAACTCTTTTTCCGAAGGTAACTGGCTTCAGCAGAGCGCAGATACCAAATACTGTCCT
TCTAGTGTAGCCGTAGTTAGGCCACCACTTCAAGAACTCTGTAGCACCGCCTACATACCTCGCTCTGCTA
ATCCTGTTACCAGTGGCTGCTGCCAGTGGCGATAAGTCGTGTCTTACCGGGTTGGACTCAAGACGATAGT
TACCGGATAAGGCGCAGCGGTCGGGCTGAACGGGGGGTTCGTGCACACAGCCCAGCTTGGAGCGAACGAC
CTACACCGAACTGAGATACCTACAGCGTGAGCTATGAGAAAGCGCCACGCTTCCCGAGGGGAGAAAGGCG
GACAGGTATCCGGTAAGCGGCAGGGTCGGAACAGGAGAGCGCACGAGGGAGCTTCCAGGGGGAAACGCCT
GGTATCTTTATAGTCCTGTCGGGTTTCGCCACCTCTGACTTGAGCGTCGATTTTTGTGATGCTCGTCAGG
GGGGCGGAGCCTATGGAAAAACGCCAGCAACGCGGCCTTTTTACGGTTCCTGGCCTTTTGCTGGCCTTTT
GCTCACATGTTCTTTCCTGCGTTATCCCCTGATTCTGTGGATAACCGTATTACCGCCTTTGAGTGAGCTG
ATACCGCTCGCCGCAGCCGAACGACCGAGCGCAACGCGTGCGGCCGCGGTACCCGGGGATCCTCTAGAGT
CGACCACCAAGGGCACCATCTCTGCTTGGGCCACCCCGTTGGCCGCAGCCAGCTCGCTGAGAGCCGTGAA
CGACAGGGCGAACGCCAGCCCGCCGACGGCGAGGGTTCCGACCGCTGCAACTCCCGGTGCAACCTTGTCC
CGGTCTATTCTCTTCACTGCACCAGCTCCAATCTGGTGTGAATGCCCCTCGTCTGTTCGCGCAGGCGGGG
GGCTCTATTCGTTTGTCAGCATCGAAAGTAGCCAGATCAGGGATGCGTTGCAACCGCGTATGCCCAGGTC
AGAAGAGTCGCACAAGAGTTGCAGACCCCTGGAAAGAAAAATGGCCAGAGGGCGAAAACACCCTCTGACC
AGCGGAGCGGGCGACGGGAATCGAACCCGCGTAGCTAGTTTGGAAGAATGGGTGTCTGCCGACCACATAT
GGGCCGGTCAAGATAGGTTTTTACCCCCTCTCGGCTGCATCCTCTAAGTGGAAAGAAATTGCAGGTCGTA
GAAGCGCGTTGAAGCCTGAGAGTTGCACAGGAGTTGCAACCCGGTAGCCTTGTTCACGACGAGAGGAGAC
CTAGTTGGCACGTCGCGGATGGGGATCGCTGAAGACTCAGCGCAGCGGGAGGATCCAAGCCTCATACGTC
AACCCGCAGGACGGTGTGAGGTACTACGCGCTGCAGACCTACGACAACAAGATGGACGCCGAAGCCTGGC
TCGCGGGCGAGAAGCGGCTCATCGAGATGGAGACCTGGACCCCTCCACAGGACCGGGCGAAGAAGGCAGC
CGCCAGCGCCATCACGCTGGAGGAGTACACCCGGAAGTGGCTCGTGGAGCGCGACCTCGCAGACGGCACC
AGGGATCTGTACAGCGGGCACGCGGAGCGCCGCATCTACCCGGTGCTAGGTGAAGTGGCGGTCACAGAGA
TGACGCCAGCTCTGGTGCGTGCGTGGTGGGCCGGGATGGGTAGGAAGCACCCGACTGCCCGCCGGCATGC
CTACAACGTCCTCCGGGCGGTGATGAACACAGCGGTCGAGGACAAGCTGATCGCAGAGAACCCGTGCCGG
ATCGAGCAGAAGG
Features (pLannotate 1.2.2; 14 found; start..end, strand, type, name):
      2..85      -  CDS            32 (fragment): VG32_BPML5 - Protein predicted: Swiss-Prot protein existence level 4. From Mycobacterium phage L5 (Mycobacteriophage L5).
    141..245     +  CDS            Y4104_STRCO (fragment): Protein inferred from homology: Swiss-Prot protein existence level 3. From Streptomyces coelicolor (strain ATCC BAA-471 / A3(2) / M145).
    303..322     +  promoter       tight TRE promoter (fragment): Tet-responsive promoter PTight, consisting of seven tet operator sequences followed by the minimal CMV promoter
    329..346     +  promoter       tight TRE promoter (fragment): Tet-responsive promoter PTight, consisting of seven tet operator sequences followed by the minimal CMV promoter
    360..378     +  promoter       T7 promoter: promoter for bacteriophage T7 RNA polymerase
    403..1167    +  CDS            Y495_MYCTU (fragment): Experimental evidence at protein level: Swiss-Prot protein existence level 1. From Mycobacterium tuberculosis (strain ATCC 25618 / H37Rv).
   1213..1899    +  CDS            Dendra2: Dendra2 is a photoconvertible green fluorescent protein published in 2006, derived from Dendronephthya sp.. It has high acid sensitivity.
   1939..1959    +  CDS            FLAG (fragment): FLAG® epitope tag, followed by an enterokinase cleavage site
   1968..2010    +  terminator     T7 terminator (fragment): transcription terminator for bacteriophage T7 RNA polymerase
   2216..3016    +  CDS            ApmR: aminoglycoside 3-N-acetyltransferase type IV ; aac(3)IV; confers resistance to apramycin (Paget and Davies, 1996)
   3083..3100    -  misc_feature   MCS (fragment): pBluescript multiple cloning site
   3141..3729    +  rep_origin     ori: high-copy-number ColE1/pMB1/pBR322/pUC origin of replication
   3897..3925    +  misc_feature   MCS (fragment): pUC18/19 multiple cloning site
   4485..4982    +  CDS            33 (fragment): VINT_BPML5 - Also known as int. Protein inferred from homology: Swiss-Prot protein existence level 3. Integrase is necessary for integration of the phage into the host genome by site-specific recombination. From Mycobacterium phage L5 (Mycobacteriophage L5).
