[The description below was written by a language model from this plasmid's Addgene catalogue record and pLannotate feature annotations shown in this document.]
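Description:
pMSR:MSMEG_0938:Dendra is an integrating mycobacterial expression plasmid built on the pMSR:Dendra backbone, designed to express the Mycobacterium smegmatis gene MSMEG_0938 as a C-terminal fluorescent fusion. It is propagated in E. coli as a high-copy plasmid through a ColE1/pUC-type origin and is selected with apramycin, conferred by the aac(3)IV acetyltransferase gene. It carries no mycobacterial replication origin. Instead, the feature table shows mycobacteriophage L5 sequences, including fragments of the L5 integrase gene (int) and the neighbouring phage gene 32. This fits the catalogue description of site-specific integration at the L5 attachment site in the mycobacterial chromosome, which gives stable, single-copy maintenance.

The insert was placed by ligation-independent cloning downstream of the pmycTetO promoter, a mycobacterial promoter carrying tet operator sequences. The annotation software labels these short operator matches as fragments of a mammalian TRE promoter, but they are best read as the tetO elements. A T7 promoter sits immediately upstream of the open reading frame and a T7 terminator fragment lies downstream, so the same cassette can also be expressed in E. coli strains that supply T7 RNA polymerase. The coding region is annotated by homology to an M. tuberculosis protein. It is joined through a Gly-Ala linker to Dendra2, a green-to-red photoconvertible fluorescent protein, followed by a single FLAG epitope. The fusion supports live-cell localisation and photoconversion imaging of the protein, and the FLAG tag allows immunodetection or affinity capture. The record does not state the function of MSMEG_0938. The plasmid is part of a systematic mycobacterial gene resource collection.
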