Addgene plasmid #174946: pMSR:MSMEG_0938:Dendra
Purpose: C-term fluorescent fusion
Depositing lab: Keith Derbyshire & Joseph Wade. Depositing organization: Wadsworth Center, New York State Department of Health. Publication: A Mycobacterial Systems Resource for the Research Community. Judd JA, Canestrari J, Clark R, Joseph A, Lapierre P, Lasek-Nesselquist E, Mir M, Palumbo M, Smith C, Stone M, Upadhyay A, Wirth SE, Dedrick RM, Meier CG, Russell DA, Dills A, Dove E, Kester J, Wolf ID, Zhu J, Rubin ER, Fortune S, Hatfull GF, Gray TA, Wade JT, Derbyshire KM. mBio. 2021 Mar 2;12(2). pii: mBio.02401-20. doi: 10.1128/mBio.02401-20. PubMed 33653882.
Backbone
  Vector backbone: pMSR:Dendra
  Vector type: Bacterial Expression ; Integrating Mycobacterial Expression Vector attL5. T7 expression in E. coli
Growth in bacteria
  Bacterial resistance: Apramycin, 25 μg/mL
  Growth temperature: 37°C
  Growth strain: DH5alpha
  Copy number: High Copy
Gene/Insert
  Gene/Insert name: MSMEG_0938
  Species: M. smegmatis
  Promoter: pmycTetO
  Tag / fusion protein: Gly-Ala Linker/Dendra2/1x Flag Tag (C terminal on insert)
  Cloning method: Ligation Independent Cloning
  Sequencing primers: 5′ TGATAGAGTTTGTCCTCCCTATCAG; 3′ TCCATATGCACCTTGACACG
Resource information
  A portion of this plasmid was derived from a plasmid made by: CP000480.1
Terms and licenses: Academic/Nonprofit Terms; Industry Terms: Not Available to Industry
Depositor comments: 5' cloning site: AseI (destroyed), 3' cloning site: HindIII (not destroyed)
How to cite: pMSR:MSMEG_0938:Dendra was a gift from Keith Derbyshire & Joseph Wade (Addgene plasmid # 174946 ; http://n2t.net/addgene:174946 ; RRID:Addgene_174946)
