>Addgene plasmid #174946 | pMSR:MSMEG_0938:Dendra | depositor partial sequence | sequence record 339340 | partial
ATGACACGTGTGCATCCTGGTGAGGTTGAACTCGACTTCGCCCGTGAGTGGGTGGAGTTCTACGACCCCG
ATGACGCGGACCATCTCATCGCGGCGGACATGACCTGGCTGCTGTCCCGCTGGACGTGCGTGTTCGGCAC
CCCGGCGTGCCAGGGCACCGTGGAGGGCCGCCCCGACGACGGTTGCTGCTCGCACGGCGCGTTCCTGTCC
GACGACGACGACCGGGCCCGGCTCGACGACGCCGTCAAGCAGCTCACCGACGAGGACTGGCAGTTCCGCG
AGAAGGGCCTGGGCAAGAAGGGCTACCTCGAGGACGACGAGTACGACGGCAAGCCGAACCTGCGTACCCG
GAAGTACAAGGGCGCCTGCATCTTTCTGAACCGCCCCGGCTTCCCGACGGGCATCGGGTGCGCGCTGCAC
AGCAAGGCGCTCAAGCTCGGTGTCGAGCCGTGGACCATGAAGCCCGACGTGTGCTGGCAGCTGCCGATCC
GGCGCAGCCAGGACTGGGTCGAACGGCCCGACGGCACGCAGATCCTCAAGACGGTCATCACCGAGTACGA
CCGCCGCGGGTGGGGCGAGGGCGGTGCCGACCTGCACTGGTACTGCACGGGCGATCCGAACGCACACGTG
GGCAGCCGACCGGTGTGGGAGTCCTACGCACCCGAGCTGACCGCCCTGCTGGGCGAGAAGGCCTACGCCG
AGCTGGCGGCAATCTGCAAGCGCCGCAGCCGTTTAGGGCTGGTCGCCGTCCATCCGGCGACGCGACTGGC
CGAGAGCGGGACATCCGGCCCGCAGCGG
